Addgene plasmid #120476: EF1a_SIX1_P2A_Hygro_Barcode
Purpose: Barcoded lentiviral vector to express SIX1 in mammalian cells under control of EF1a promoter. Barcoded for transcript detection in single cell RNA-seq.
Depositing lab: Prashant Mali. Depositing organization: University of California, San Diego (UCSD). Publication: Mapping Cellular Reprogramming via Pooled Overexpression Screens with Paired Fitness and Single-Cell RNA-Sequencing Readout. Parekh U, Wu Y, Zhao D, Worlikar A, Shah N, Zhang K, Mali P. Cell Syst. 2018 Nov 12. pii: S2405-4712(18)30433-2. doi: 10.1016/j.cels.2018.10.008. PubMed 30448000.
Backbone
  Vector backbone: Unknown
  Backbone size w/o insert (bp): 9514
  Vector type: Lentiviral
  Selectable markers: Hygromycin
Growth in bacteria
  Bacterial resistance: Ampicillin, 100 μg/mL
  Growth temperature: 37°C
  Growth strain: Stbl3
  Copy number: High Copy
Gene/Insert
  Gene/Insert name: SIX1
  Species: H. sapiens (human)
  Insert size (bp): 852
  Entrez Gene: SIX1 (a.k.a. BOS3, DFNA23, TIP39)
  Promoter: EF1a
  Cloning method: Gibson Cloning
  Sequencing primers: 5′ 5'-ttctcaagcctcagacagtgg-3'
Terms and licenses: Academic/Nonprofit Terms; Industry Terms: Not Available to Industry
Depositor comments: 5' cloning site: BamHI (not destroyed), 3' cloning site: BamHI (not destroyed).
How to cite: EF1a_SIX1_P2A_Hygro_Barcode was a gift from Prashant Mali (Addgene plasmid # 120476 ; http://n2t.net/addgene:120476 ; RRID:Addgene_120476)
