[The description below was written by a language model from this plasmid's Addgene catalogue record and pLannotate feature annotations shown in this document.]
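Description:
EF1a_SIX1_P2A_Hygro_Barcode is a lentiviral transfer plasmid for constitutive expression of human SIX1 in mammalian cells. The backbone is not named in the record. The feature map shows the layout typical of a third-generation-style HIV-1 vector: a CMV enhancer/promoter fused to a truncated 5' LTR drives genomic RNA production in packaging cells, followed by the Ψ packaging signal with a gag fragment, the Rev response element for nuclear export, and the cPPT/CTS. A second truncated LTR lies downstream of the cargo, preceded by a loxP site and followed by a bGH polyadenylation signal. In bacteria the plasmid is maintained through a high-copy ColE1/pUC-type origin and ampicillin resistance. An f1 origin and an SV40/EM7-driven bleomycin/Zeocin resistance cassette sit outside the LTRs and would not be packaged.

The payload is a single EF-1α promoter-driven transcript. The 852 bp SIX1 coding sequence encodes a homeodomain transcription factor involved in organ development that depends on EYA cofactors for activation. It is followed by the hygromycin phosphotransferase gene (hph). According to the construct name the two are joined by a P2A self-cleaving peptide, which is not separately annotated but fits the short gap between the two reading frames. This arrangement lets hygromycin selection enrich for transduced cells that also express SIX1. The barcode is likewise not annotated, and the record does not give its position. Its stated role is to allow the overexpressed transcript to be identified in single-cell RNA-seq data. The associated work used such vectors in pooled overexpression screens of reprogramming factors, with paired fitness and single-cell transcriptomic readouts.
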