Features (pLannotate 1.2.2; 33 found; start..end, strand, type, name):
     31..83      -  misc_feature   bom (fragment): basis of mobility region from pBR322
    238..617     +  enhancer       CMV enhancer: human cytomegalovirus immediate early enhancer
    618..817     +  promoter       CMV promoter: human cytomegalovirus (CMV) immediate early promoter
    835..1015    +  LTR            5' LTR (truncated): truncated 5' long terminal repeat (LTR) from HIV-1
   1062..1187    +  misc_feature   HIV-1 Ψ: packaging signal of human immunodeficiency virus type 1
   1171..1534    +  CDS            HIV-1 gag (fragment): gag protein from human immunodeficiency virus 1; gag
   1680..1913    +  misc_feature   RRE: The Rev response element (RRE) of HIV-1 allows for Rev-dependent mRNA export from the nucleus to the cytoplasm.
   2290..2390    +  CDS            Rev (fragment): human immunodeficiency virus 1 (HIV-1) Rev protein; rev; enhances nuclear export of unspliced and incompletely spliced viral mRNAs
   2440..2557    +  misc_feature   cPPT/CTS: central polypurine tract and central termination sequence of HIV-1
   2620..2686    +  CDS            small t antigen (fragment): SV40 (simian virus 40) small t antigen
   2693..3871    +  promoter       EF-1α promoter: strong constitutive promoter for human elongation factor EF-1α
   3888..3906    +  promoter       T7 promoter: promoter for bacteriophage T7 RNA polymerase
   3926..3962    -  misc_feature   MCS (fragment): pBluescript multiple cloning site
   3970..4821    +  CDS            SIX1 (sequence partly withheld): SIX1_HUMAN - Experimental evidence at protein level: Swiss-Prot protein existence level 1. Transcription factor that is involved in the regulation of cell proliferation, apoptosis and embryonic development (By similarity). Plays an important role in the development of several organs, including kidney, muscle and inner ear (By similarity). Depending on context, functions as transcriptional repressor or activator (By similarity). Lacks an activation domain, and requires interaction with EYA family members for transcription activation (PubMed:15141091). Mediates nuclear translocation of EYA1 and
   4888..5910    +  CDS            hph: KHYB_ECOLX - Experimental evidence at protein level: Swiss-Prot protein existence level 1. The aminoglycoside phosphotransferases achieve inactivation of their antibiotic substrates by phosphorylation. Only phosphorylates hygromycin and closely related compounds such as demethyl analogs and destomycin. From Escherichia coli.
   5994..6107    +  CDS            nef (fragment): NEF_HV1LA - Experimental evidence at protein level: Swiss-Prot protein existence level 1. Extracellular Nef protein targets CD4(+) T-lymphocytes for apoptosis by interacting with CXCR4 surface receptors. From Human immunodeficiency virus type 1 group M subtype B (isolate Lai) (HIV-1).
   6105..6138    +  protein_bind   loxP: Cre-mediated recombination occurs in the 8-bp core sequence (GCATACAT). Cre recombinase
   6163..6343    +  LTR            5' LTR (truncated): truncated 5' long terminal repeat (LTR) from HIV-1
   6375..6599    +  polyA_signal   bGH poly(A) signal: bovine growth hormone polyadenylation signal
   6603..6624    +  promoter       SV40 promoter (fragment): SV40 enhancer and early promoter
   6645..7073    +  rep_origin     f1 ori (sequence partly withheld): f1 bacteriophage origin of replication; arrow indicates direction of (+) strand synthesis
   7087..7416    +  promoter       SV40 promoter: SV40 enhancer and early promoter
   7464..7511    +  promoter       EM7 promoter: synthetic bacterial promoter&nbsp
   7530..7904    +  CDS            BleoR: antibiotic-binding protein; Sh ble from Streptoalloteichus hindustanus; confers resistance to bleomycin, phleomycin, and Zeocin™
   7914..8039    +  CDS            ble (fragment): BLE_KLEPN - Experimental evidence at protein level: Swiss-Prot protein existence level 1. Binding protein with a strong affinity to the bleomycin family of antibiotics. Binds to CL990; an antimitotic-antibiotic compound. From Klebsiella pneumoniae.
   8034..8155    +  polyA_signal   SV40 poly(A) signal: SV40 polyadenylation signal
   8228..8244    -  protein_bind   lac operator: The lac repressor binds to the lac operator to inhibit transcription in E. coli. This inhibition can be relieved by adding lactose or isopropyl-β-D-thiogalactopyranoside (IPTG). lac repressor encoded by lacI
   8252..8282    -  promoter       lac promoter: promoter for the E. coli lac operon
   8297..8318    -  protein_bind   CAP binding site: CAP binding activates transcription in the presence of cAMP. E. coli catabolite activator protein
   8331..8423    -  CDS            lacI (fragment): lac repressor; lacI; The lac repressor binds to the lac operator to inhibit transcription in E. coli. This inhibition can be relieved by adding lactose or isopropyl-β-D-thiogalactopyranoside (IPTG).
   8606..9194    -  rep_origin     ori: high-copy-number ColE1/pMB1/pBR322/pUC origin of replication
   9365..10225   -  CDS            AmpR: β-lactamase; bla; confers resistance to ampicillin, carbenicillin, and related antibiotics
  10226..10330   -  promoter       AmpR promoter: bla
>Addgene plasmid #120476 | EF1a_SIX1_P2A_Hygro_Barcode | addgene full sequence | sequence record 270599 | Addgene NGS Result
GTCGACGGATCGGGAGATCTCCCGATCCCCTATGGTGCACTCTCAGTACAATCTGCTCTGATGCCGCATA
GTTAAGCCAGTATCTGCTCCCTGCTTGTGTGTTGGAGGTCGCTGAGTAGTGCGCGAGCAAAATTTAAGCT
ACAACAAGGCAAGGCTTGACCGACAATTGCATGAAGAATCTGCTTAGGGTTAGGCGTTTTGCGCTGCTTC
GCGATGTACGGGCCAGATATACGCGTTGACATTGATTATTGACTAGTTATTAATAGTAATCAATTACGGG
GTCATTAGTTCATAGCCCATATATGGAGTTCCGCGTTACATAACTTACGGTAAATGGCCCGCCTGGCTGA
CCGCCCAACGACCCCCGCCCATTGACGTCAATAATGACGTATGTTCCCATAGTAACGCCAATAGGGACTT
TCCATTGACGTCAATGGGTGGAGTATTTACGGTAAACTGCCCACTTGGCAGTACATCAAGTGTATCATAT
GCCAAGTACGCCCCCTATTGACGTCAATGACGGTAAATGGCCCGCCTGGCATTATGCCCAGTACATGACC
TTATGGGACTTTCCTACTTGGCAGTACATCTACGTATTAGTCATCGCTATTACCATGGTGATGCGGTTTT
GGCAGTACATCAATGGGCGTGGATAGCGGTTTGACTCACGGGGATTTCCAAGTCTCCACCCCATTGACGT
CAATGGGAGTTTGTTTTGGCACCAAAATCAACGGGACTTTCCAAAATGTCGTAACAACTCCGCCCCATTG
ACGCAAATGGGCGGTAGGCGTGTACGGTGGGAGGTCTATATAAGCAGCGCGTTTTGCCTGTACTGGGTCT
CTCTGGTTAGACCAGATCTGAGCCTGGGAGCTCTCTGGCTAACTAGGGAACCCACTGCTTAAGCCTCAAT
AAAGCTTGCCTTGAGTGCTTCAAGTAGTGTGTGCCCGTCTGTTGTGTGACTCTGGTAACTAGAGATCCCT
CAGACCCTTTTAGTCAGTGTGGAAAATCTCTAGCAGTGGCGCCCGAACAGGGACTTGAAAGCGAAAGGGA
AACCAGAGGAGCTCTCTCGACGCAGGACTCGGCTTGCTGAAGCGCGCACGGCAAGAGGCGAGGGGCGGCG
ACTGGTGAGTACGCCAAAAATTTTGACTAGCGGAGGCTAGAAGGAGAGAGATGGGTGCGAGAGCGTCAGT
ATTAAGCGGGGGAGAATTAGATCGCGATGGGAAAAAATTCGGTTAAGGCCAGGGGGAAAGAAAAAATATA
AATTAAAACATATAGTATGGGCAAGCAGGGAGCTAGAACGATTCGCAGTTAATCCTGGCCTGTTAGAAAC
ATCAGAAGGCTGTAGACAAATACTGGGACAGCTACAACCATCCCTTCAGACAGGATCAGAAGAACTTAGA
TCATTATATAATACAGTAGCAACCCTCTATTGTGTGCATCAAAGGATAGAGATAAAAGACACCAAGGAAG
CTTTAGACAAGATAGAGGAAGAGCAAAACAAAAGTAAGACCACCGCACAGCAAGCGGCCGCTGATCTTCA
GACCTGGAGGAGGAGATATGAGGGACAATTGGAGAAGTGAATTATATAAATATAAAGTAGTAAAAATTGA
ACCATTAGGAGTAGCACCCACCAAGGCAAAGAGAAGAGTGGTGCAGAGAGAAAAAAGAGCAGTGGGAATA
GGAGCTTTGTTCCTTGGGTTCTTGGGAGCAGCAGGAAGCACTATGGGCGCAGCGTCAATGACGCTGACGG
TACAGGCCAGACAATTATTGTCTGGTATAGTGCAGCAGCAGAACAATTTGCTGAGGGCTATTGAGGCGCA
ACAGCATCTGTTGCAACTCACAGTCTGGGGCATCAAGCAGCTCCAGGCAAGAATCCTGGCTGTGGAAAGA
TACCTAAAGGATCAACAGCTCCTGGGGATTTGGGGTTGCTCTGGAAAACTCATTTGCACCACTGCTGTGC
CTTGGAATGCTAGTTGGAGTAATAAATCTCTGGAACAGATTTGGAATCACACGACCTGGATGGAGTGGGA
CAGAGAAATTAACAATTACACAAGCTTAATACACTCCTTAATTGAAGAATCGCAAAACCAGCAAGAAAAG
AATGAACAAGAATTATTGGAATTAGATAAATGGGCAAGTTTGTGGAATTGGTTTAACATAACAAATTGGC
TGTGGTATATAAAATTATTCATAATGATAGTAGGAGGCTTGGTAGGTTTAAGAATAGTTTTTGCTGTACT
TTCTATAGTGAATAGAGTTAGGCAGGGATATTCACCATTATCGTTTCAGACCCACCTCCCAACCCCGAGG
GGACCCGACAGGCCCGAAGGAATAGAAGAAGAAGGTGGAGAGAGAGACAGAGACAGATCCATTCGATTAG
TGAACGGATCGGCACTGCGTGCGCCAATTCTGCAGACAAATGGCAGTATTCATCCACAATTTTAAAAGAA
AAGGGGGGATTGGGGGGTACAGTGCAGGGGAAAGAATAGTAGACATAATAGCAACAGACATACAAACTAA
AGAATTACAAAAACAAATTACAAAAATTCAAAATTTTCGGGTTTATTACAGGGACAGCAGAGATCCAGTT
TGGTTAATTAATCGATAAGCTTTGCAAAGATGGATAAAGTTTTAAACAGAGAGGAATCTTTGCAGCTAAT
GGACCTTCTAGGTCTTGAAAGGAGTGGGAATTGGCTCCGGTGCCCGTCAGTGGGCAGAGCGCACATCGCC
CACAGTCCCCGAGAAGTTGGGGGGAGGGGTCGGCAATTGAACCGGTGCCTAGAGAAGGTGGCGCGGGGTA
AACTGGGAAAGTGATGTCGTGTACTGGCTCCGCCTTTTTCCCGAGGGTGGGGGAGAACCGTATATAAGTG
CAGTAGTCGCCGTGAACGTTCTTTTTCGCAACGGGTTTGCCGCCAGAACACAGGTAAGTGCCGTGTGTGG
TTCCCGCGGGCCTGGCCTCTTTACGGGTTATGGCCCTTGCGTGCCTTGAATTACTTCCACCTGGCTGCAG
TACGTGATTCTTGATCCCGAGCTTCGGGTTGGAAGTGGGTGGGAGAGTTCGAGGCCTTGCGCTTAAGGAG
CCCCTTCGCCTCGTGCTTGAGTTGAGGCCTGGCCTGGGCGCTGGGGCCGCCGCGTGCGAATCTGGTGGCA
CCTTCGCGCCTGTCTCGCTGCTTTCGATAAGTCTCTAGCCATTTAAAATTTTTGATGACCTGCTGCGACG
CTTTTTTTCTGGCAAGATAGTCTTGTAAATGCGGGCCAAGATCTGCACACTGGTATTTCGGTTTTTGGGG
CCGCGGGCGGCGACGGGGCCCGTGCGTCCCAGCGCACATGTTCGGCGAGGCGGGGCCTGCGAGCGCGGCC
ACCGAGAATCGGACGGGGGTAGTCTCAAGCTGGCCGGCCTGCTCTGGTGCCTGGCCTCGCGCCGCCGTGT
ATCGCCCCGCCCTGGGCGGCAAGGCTGGCCCGGTCGGCACCAGTTGCGTGAGCGGAAAGATGGCCGCTTC
CCGGCCCTGCTGCAGGGAGCTCAAAATGGAGGACGCGGCGCTCGGGAGAGCGGGCGGGTGAGTCACCCAC
ACAAAGGAAAAGGGCCTTTCCGTCCTCAGCCGTCGCTTCATGTGACTCCACGGAGTACCGGGCGCCGTCC
AGGCACCTCGATTAGTTCTCGAGCTTTTGGAGTACGTCGTCTTTAGGTTGGGGGGAGGGGTTTTATGCGA
TGGAGTTTCCCCACACTGAGTGGGTGGAGACTGAAGTTAGGCCAGCTTGGCACTTGATGTAATTCTCCTT
GGAATTTGCCCTTTTTGAGTTTGGATCTTGGTTCATTCTCAAGCCTCAGACAGTGGTTCAAAGTTTTTTT
CTTCCATTTCAGGTGTCGTGAGGAATTAGCTTGGTACTAATACGACTCACTATAGGGAGACCCAAGCTGG
CTAGGTAAGCTTGATATCGAATTCCTGCAGCCCGGGGGATCCCGCCACCATGTCGATGCTGCCGTCGTTT
GGCTTTACGCAGGAGCAAGTGGCGTGCGTGTGCGAGGTTCTGCAGCAAGGCGGAAACCTGGAGCGCCTGG
GCAGGTTCCTGTGGTCACTGCCCGCCTGCGACCACCTGCACAAGAACGAGAGCGTACTCAAGGCCAAGGC
GGTGGTCGCCTTCCACCGCGGCAACTTCCGTGAGCTCTACAAGATCCTGGAGAGCCACCAGTTCTCGCCT
CACAACCACCCCAAACTGCAGCAACTGTGGCTGAAGGCGCATTACGTGGAGGCCGAGAAGCTGTGCGGCC
GACCCCTGGGCGCCGTGGGCAAATATCGGGTGCGCCGAAAATTTCCACTGCCGCGCACCATCTGGGACGG
CGAGGAGACCAGCTACTGC
[150 nt withheld, positions 4360-4509]
GCCGCGGAGGCCAAGGAAAGGGAGAACACCGAAAACAATAACTCCTCCTCCAACAAGCAGAACCAACTCT
CTCCTCTGGAAGGGGGCAAGCCGCTCATGTCCAGCTCAGAAGAGGAATTCTCACCTCCCCAAAGTCCAGA
CCAGAACTCGGTCCTTCTGCTGCAGGGCAATATGGGCCACGCCAGGAGCTCAAACTATTCTCTCCCGGGC
TTAACAGCCTCGCAGCCCAGTCACGGCCTGCAGACCCACCAGCATCAGCTCCAAGACTCTCTGCTCGGCC
CCCTCACCTCCAGTCTGGTGGACTTGGGGTCCGGATCCGGCGCAACAAACTTCTCTCTGCTGAAACAAGC
CGGAGATGTCGAAGAGAATCCTGGACCGATGAAAAAGCCTGAACTCACCGCGACGTCTGTCGAGAAGTTT
CTGATCGAAAAGTTCGACAGCGTCTCCGACCTGATGCAGCTCTCGGAGGGCGAAGAATCTCGTGCTTTCA
GCTTCGATGTAGGAGGGCGTGGATATGTCCTGCGGGTAAATAGCTGCGCCGATGGTTTCTACAAAGATCG
TTATGTTTATCGGCACTTTGCATCGGCCGCGCTCCCGATTCCGGAAGTGCTTGACATTGGGGAATTCAGC
GAGAGCCTGACCTATTGCATCTCCCGCCGTGCACAGGGTGTCACGTTGCAAGACCTGCCTGAAACCGAAC
TGCCCGCTGTTCTGCAGCCGGTCGCGGAGGCCATGGATGCGATCGCTGCGGCCGATCTTAGCCAGACGAG
CGGGTTCGGCCCATTCGGACCGCAAGGAATCGGTCAATACACTACATGGCGTGATTTCATATGCGCGATT
GCTGATCCCCATGTGTATCACTGGCAAACTGTGATGGACGACACCGTCAGTGCGTCCGTCGCGCAGGCTC
TCGATGAGCTGATGCTTTGGGCCGAGGACTGCCCCGAAGTCCGGCACCTCGTGCACGCGGATTTCGGCTC
CAACAATGTCCTGACGGACAATGGCCGCATAACAGCGGTCATTGACTGGAGCGAGGCGATGTTCGGGGAT
TCCCAATACGAGGTCGCCAACATCTTCTTCTGGAGGCCGTGGTTGGCTTGTATGGAGCAGCAGACGCGCT
ACTTCGAGCGGAGGCATCCGGAGCTTGCAGGATCGCCGCGGCTCCGGGCGTATATGCTCCGCATTGGTCT
TGACCAACTCTATCAGAGCTTGGTTGACGGCAATTTCGATGATGCAGCTTGGGCGCAGGGTCGATGCGAC
GCAATCGTCCGATCCGGAGCCGGGACTGTCGGGCGTACACAAATCGCCCGCAGAAGCGCGGCCGTCTGGA
CCGATGGCTGTGTAGAAGTACTCGCCGATAGTGGAAACCGACGCCCCAGCACTCGTCCGAGGGCAAAGGA
ATAAGTTAGAACTATTTCCTGGCTGTTACGCGACTGCGACCCATGTCCACTACTACTGACGGGCTTGTTA
AACAGTGAACCGCCCGCCCCACGACCCGCAGCGCCCGACCGAAAGGAGCGCACGACCCCATGCATCGAAC
AAAAGAAAAGGGGGGACTGGAAGGGCTAATTCACTCCCAACGAAGACAAGATATCATAACTTCGTATAGC
ATACATTATACGAAGTTATCGGCTAGCTGGTCCGGACTGTACTGGGTCTCTCTGGTTAGACCAGATCTGA
GCCTGGGAGCTCTCTGGCTAACTAGGGAACCCACTGCTTAAGCCTCAATAAAGCTTGCCTTGAGTGCTTC
AAGTAGTGTGTGCCCGTCTGTTGTGTGACTCTGGTAACTAGAGATCCCTCAGACCCTTTTAGTCAGTGTG
GAAAATCTCTAGCAGGGCCCGTTTAAACCCGCTGATCAGCCTCGACTGTGCCTTCTAGTTGCCAGCCATC
TGTTGTTTGCCCCTCCCCCGTGCCTTCCTTGACCCTGGAAGGTGCCACTCCCACTGTCCTTTCCTAATAA
AATGAGGAAATTGCATCGCATTGTCTGAGTAGGTGTCATTCTATTCTGGGGGGTGGGGTGGGGCAGGACA
GCAAGGGGGAGGATTGGGAAGACAATAGCAGGCATGCTGGGGATGCGGTGGGCTCTATGGCTTCTGAGGC
GGAAAGAACCAGCTGGGGCTCTAGGGGGTATCCCC
[124 nt withheld, positions 6645-6768]
C
[91 nt withheld, positions 6770-6860]
A
[49 nt withheld, positions 6862-6910]
CCTTTGACGTTGGAGTCCACGTTCTTT
[37 nt withheld, positions 6938-6974]
ACCCTATCTCGGTCTATTCTTTTGATTTATAAGGGATTTTGCCGATTTCGGCCTATTGGTTAAAAAATGA
GCTGATTTAACAAAAATTTAACGCGAATTAATTCTGTGGAATGTGTGTCAGTTAGGGTGTGGAAAGTCCC
CAGGCTCCCCAGCAGGCAGAAGTATGCAAAGCATGCATCTCAATTAGTCAGCAACCAGGTGTGGAAAGTC
CCCAGGCTCCCCAGCAGGCAGAAGTATGCAAAGCATGCATCTCAATTAGTCAGCAACCATAGTCCCGCCC
CTAACTCCGCCCATCCCGCCCCTAACTCCGCCCAGTTCCGCCCATTCTCCGCCCCATGGCTGACTAATTT
TTTTTATTTATGCAGAGGCCGAGGCCGCCTCTGCCTCTGAGCTATTCCAGAAGTAGTGAGGAGGCTTTTT
TGGAGGCCTAGGCTTTTGCAAAAAGCTCCCGGGAGCTTGTATATCCATTTTCGGATCTGATCAGCACGTG
TTGACAATTAATCATCGGCATAGTATATCGGCATAGTATAATACGACAAGGTGAGGAACTAAACCATGGC
CAAGTTGACCAGTGCCGTTCCGGTGCTCACCGCGCGCGACGTCGCCGGAGCGGTCGAGTTCTGGACCGAC
CGGCTCGGGTTCTCCCGGGACTTCGTGGAGGACGACTTCGCCGGTGTGGTCCGGGACGACGTGACCCTGT
TCATCAGCGCGGTCCAGGACCAGGTGGTGCCGGACAACACCCTGGCCTGGGTGTGGGTGCGCGGCCTGGA
CGAGCTGTACGCCGAGTGGTCGGAGGTCGTGTCCACGAACTTCCGGGACGCCTCCGGGCCGGCCATGACC
GAGATCGGCGAGCAGCCGTGGGGGCGGGAGTTCGCCCTGCGCGACCCGGCCGGCAACTGCGTGCACTTCG
TGGCCGAGGAGCAGGACTGACACGTGCTACGAGATTTCGATTCCACCGCCGCCTTCTATGAAAGGTTGGG
CTTCGGAATCGTTTTCCGGGACGCCGGCTGGATGATCCTCCAGCGCGGGGATCTCATGCTGGAGTTCTTC
GCCCACCCCAACTTGTTTATTGCAGCTTATAATGGTTACAAATAAAGCAATAGCATCACAAATTTCACAA
ATAAAGCATTTTTTTCACTGCATTCTAGTTGTGGTTTGTCCAAACTCATCAATGTATCTTATCATGTCTG
TATACCGTCGACCTCTAGCTAGAGCTTGGCGTAATCATGGTCATAGCTGTTTCCTGTGTGAAATTGTTAT
CCGCTCACAATTCCACACAACATACGAGCCGGAAGCATAAAGTGTAAAGCCTGGGGTGCCTAATGAGTGA
GCTAACTCACATTAATTGCGTTGCGCTCACTGCCCGCTTTCCAGTCGGGAAACCTGTCGTGCCAGCTGCA
TTAATGAATCGGCCAACGCGCGGGGAGAGGCGGTTTGCGTATTGGGCGCTCTTCCGCTTCCTCGCTCACT
GACTCGCTGCGCTCGGTCGTTCGGCTGCGGCGAGCGGTATCAGCTCACTCAAAGGCGGTAATACGGTTAT
CCACAGAATCAGGGGATAACGCAGGAAAGAACATGTGAGCAAAAGGCCAGCAAAAGGCCAGGAACCGTAA
AAAGGCCGCGTTGCTGGCGTTTTTCCATAGGCTCCGCCCCCCTGACGAGCATCACAAAAATCGACGCTCA
AGTCAGAGGTGGCGAAACCCGACAGGACTATAAAGATACCAGGCGTTTCCCCCTGGAAGCTCCCTCGTGC
GCTCTCCTGTTCCGACCCTGCCGCTTACCGGATACCTGTCCGCCTTTCTCCCTTCGGGAAGCGTGGCGCT
TTCTCATAGCTCACGCTGTAGGTATCTCAGTTCGGTGTAGGTCGTTCGCTCCAAGCTGGGCTGTGTGCAC
GAACCCCCCGTTCAGCCCGACCGCTGCGCCTTATCCGGTAACTATCGTCTTGAGTCCAACCCGGTAAGAC
ACGACTTATCGCCACTGGCAGCAGCCACTGGTAACAGGATTAGCAGAGCGAGGTATGTAGGCGGTGCTAC
AGAGTTCTTGAAGTGGTGGCCTAACTACGGCTACACTAGAAGAACAGTATTTGGTATCTGCGCTCTGCTG
AAGCCAGTTACCTTCGGAAAAAGAGTTGGTAGCTCTTGATCCGGCAAACAAACCACCGCTGGTAGCGGTG
GTTTTTTTGTTTGCAAGCAGCAGATTACGCGCAGAAAAAAAGGATCTCAAGAAGATCCTTTGATCTTTTC
TACGGGGTCTGACGCTCAGTGGAACGAAAACTCACGTTAAGGGATTTTGGTCATGAGATTATCAAAAAGG
ATCTTCACCTAGATCCTTTTAAATTAAAAATGAAGTTTTAAATCAATCTAAAGTATATATGAGTAAACTT
GGTCTGACAGTTACCAATGCTTAATCAGTGAGGCACCTATCTCAGCGATCTGTCTATTTCGTTCATCCAT
AGTTGCCTGACTCCCCGTCGTGTAGATAACTACGATACGGGAGGGCTTACCATCTGGCCCCAGTGCTGCA
ATGATACCGCGAGACCCACGCTCACCGGCTCCAGATTTATCAGCAATAAACCAGCCAGCCGGAAGGGCCG
AGCGCAGAAGTGGTCCTGCAACTTTATCCGCCTCCATCCAGTCTATTAATTGTTGCCGGGAAGCTAGAGT
AAGTAGTTCGCCAGTTAATAGTTTGCGCAACGTTGTTGCCATTGCTACAGGCATCGTGGTGTCACGCTCG
TCGTTTGGTATGGCTTCATTCAGCTCCGGTTCCCAACGATCAAGGCGAGTTACATGATCCCCCATGTTGT
GCAAAAAAGCGGTTAGCTCCTTCGGTCCTCCGATCGTTGTCAGAAGTAAGTTGGCCGCAGTGTTATCACT
CATGGTTATGGCAGCACTGCATAATTCTCTTACTGTCATGCCATCCGTAAGATGCTTTTCTGTGACTGGT
GAGTACTCAACCAAGTCATTCTGAGAATAGTGTATGCGGCGACCGAGTTGCTCTTGCCCGGCGTCAATAC
GGGATAATACCGCGCCACATAGCAGAACTTTAAAAGTGCTCATCATTGGAAAACGTTCTTCGGGGCGAAA
ACTCTCAAGGATCTTACCGCTGTTGAGATCCAGTTCGATGTAACCCACTCGTGCACCCAACTGATCTTCA
GCATCTTTTACTTTCACCAGCGTTTCTGGGTGAGCAAAAACAGGAAGGCAAAATGCCGCAAAAAAGGGAA
TAAGGGCGACACGGAAATGTTGAATACTCATACTCTTCCTTTTTCAATATTATTGAAGCATTTATCAGGG
TTATTGTCTCATGAGCGGATACATATTTGAATGTATTTAGAAAAATAAACAAATAGGGGTTCCGCGCACA
TTTCCCCGAAAAGTGCCACCTGAC
