>Addgene plasmid #120476 | EF1a_SIX1_P2A_Hygro_Barcode | depositor partial sequence | sequence record 228796 | SIX1 gene
ATGTCGATGCTGCCGTCGTTTGGCTTTACGCAGGAGCAAGTGGCGTGCGTGTGCGAGGTTCTGCAGCAAG
GCGGAAACCTGGAGCGCCTGGGCAGGTTCCTGTGGTCACTGCCCGCCTGCGACCACCTGCACAAGAACGA
GAGCGTACTCAAGGCCAAGGCGGTGGTCGCCTTCCACCGCGGCAACTTCCGTGAGCTCTACAAGATCCTG
GAGAGCCACCAGTTCTCGCCTCACAACCACCCCAAACTGCAGCAACTGTGGCTGAAGGCGCATTACGTGG
AGGCCGAGAAGCTGTGCGGCCGACCCCTGGGCGCCGTGGGCAAATATCGGGTGCGCCGAAAATTTCCACT
GCCGCGCACCATCTGGGACGGCGAGGAGACCAGCTACTGC
[150 nt withheld, positions 391-540]
GCCGCGGAGGCCAAGGAAAGGGAGAACACCGAAAACAATAACTCCTCCTCCAACAAGCAGAACCAACTCT
CTCCTCTGGAAGGGGGCAAGCCGCTCATGTCCAGCTCAGAAGAGGAATTCTCACCTCCCCAAAGTCCAGA
CCAGAACTCGGTCCTTCTGCTGCAGGGCAATATGGGCCACGCCAGGAGCTCAAACTATTCTCTCCCGGGC
TTAACAGCCTCGCAGCCCAGTCACGGCCTGCAGACCCACCAGCATCAGCTCCAAGACTCTCTGCTCGGCC
CCCTCACCTCCAGTCTGGTGGACTTGGGGTCC
