>Addgene plasmid #120476 | EF1a_SIX1_P2A_Hygro_Barcode | depositor partial sequence | sequence record 228797 | SIX1 barcode
ACTGCGACCCATGTCCACTA
